Addgene plasmid #91817: CPH3495 (pET151_Spt6 1247-1451 K1435A)
Purpose: Bacterial expression of residues 1247-1451 from S. cerevisiae Spt6 with a K1435A mutation
Depositing lab: Chris Hill. Depositing organization: University of Utah. Publication: A novel SH2 recognition mechanism recruits Spt6 to the doubly phosphorylated RNA polymerase II linker at sites of transcription. Sdano MA, Fulcher JM, Palani S, Chandrasekharan MB, Parnell TJ, Whitby FG, Formosa T, Hill CP. Elife. 2017 Aug 16;6. pii: 28723. doi: 10.7554/eLife.28723. PubMed 28826505.
Backbone
  Vector backbone: pET151/D-TOPO
  Backbone manufacturer: Thermo Fisher Scientific
  Backbone size w/o insert (bp): 5766
  Total vector size (bp): 6381
  Vector type: Bacterial Expression
Growth in bacteria
  Bacterial resistance: Ampicillin, 100 μg/mL
  Growth temperature: 37°C
  Growth strain: DH5alpha
  Copy number: High Copy
Gene/Insert
  Gene/Insert name: SPT6 (alt names: CRE2; SSN20)
  Species: S. cerevisiae (budding yeast)
  Insert size (bp): 615
  Mutation: changed lysine 1435 to alanine; deleted residues 1-1246
  GenBank ID: NM_001181245.1
  Entrez Gene: SPT6 (a.k.a. YGR116W, CRE2, SSN20)
  Promoter: T7
  Tag / fusion protein: 6xHis (N terminal on backbone)
  Cloning method: TOPO Cloning
  Sequencing primers: 5′ T7; 3′ T7trm
Terms and licenses: Academic/Nonprofit Terms; Industry Terms: Not Available to Industry
How to cite: CPH3495 (pET151_Spt6 1247-1451 K1435A) was a gift from Chris Hill (Addgene plasmid # 91817 ; http://n2t.net/addgene:91817 ; RRID:Addgene_91817)
