[The description below was written by a language model from this plasmid's Addgene catalogue record and pLannotate feature annotations shown in this document.]
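Description:
CPH3495 (pET151_Spt6 1247-1451 K1435A) is a bacterial expression plasmid built on the commercial pET151/D-TOPO backbone, with a total size of about 6.4 kb. It is propagated in E. coli under ampicillin selection (β-lactamase gene with its own promoter) and replicates from a ColE1/pBR322-type origin. The pBR322-derived bom and rop elements are also present, although the catalogue lists the plasmid as high copy. Several short tetracycline-resistance fragments annotated around the backbone are nonfunctional pBR322 remnants rather than a usable marker.

The payload is a 615 bp fragment of the S. cerevisiae SPT6 gene encoding residues 1247-1451, the C-terminal portion of this transcription elongation and chromatin-maintenance factor, carrying a lysine-to-alanine substitution at position 1435. It was inserted by directional TOPO cloning. Expression is driven by a T7 promoter followed by a lac operator and the T7 gene 10 ribosome binding site, and ends at a T7 terminator. The plasmid-borne lacI gene supplies repressor, so transcription stays low until induced with IPTG in a host that provides T7 RNA polymerase. The backbone contributes an N-terminal 6xHis tag (listed in the catalogue but not picked up in the feature table), followed by a V5 epitope and a TEV protease site, which allows affinity purification, immunodetection and tag removal. A short hit to a T7 gene 10-derived solubility tag downstream of the insert is probably just vector sequence preceding the terminator.

The stated purpose is bacterial production of this mutant Spt6 fragment. The associated publication concerns SH2-type recognition of the phosphorylated RNA polymerase II linker by Spt6, so the point mutant presumably probes that interaction, though the record does not say so.
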