Features (pLannotate 1.2.2; 21 found; start..end, strand, type, name):
    219..237     +  promoter       T7 promoter: promoter for bacteriophage T7 RNA polymerase
    238..262     +  protein_bind   lac operator: The lac repressor binds to the lac operator to inhibit transcription in E. coli. This inhibition can be relieved by adding lactose or isopropyl-β-D-thiogalactopyranoside (IPTG). lac repressor encoded by lacI
    277..299     +  RBS            RBS: efficient ribosome binding site from bacteriophage T7 gene 10 (Olins and Rangwala, 1989)
    328..369     +  CDS            V5 tag: epitope tag from simian virus 5
    370..389     +  CDS            TEV site (fragment): tobacco etch virus (TEV) protease recognition and cleavage site
    406..1020    +  CDS            SPT6 (fragment): SPT6_YEAST - Also known as CRE2, SSN20. Experimental evidence at protein level: Swiss-Prot protein existence level 1. Plays a role in maintenance of chromatin structure during RNA polymerase II transcription elongation thereby repressing transcription initiation from cryptic promoters. Mediates the reassembly of nucleosomes onto the promoters of at least a selected set of genes during repression; the nucleosome reassembly is essential for transcriptional repression. Essential for viability. From Saccharomyces cerevisiae (strain ATCC 204508 / S288c) (Baker's yeast).
   1046..1095    +  CDS            SET1 (fragment): solubility-enhancement tag derived from T7 phage gene 10B
   1103..1150    +  terminator     T7 terminator: transcription terminator for bacteriophage T7 RNA polymerase
   1173..1277    -  CDS            TcR (fragment): tetracycline efflux protein; tet; confers resistance to tetracycline
   1334..1357    -  promoter       tet promoter (fragment): E. coli promoter for tetracycline efflux protein gene
   1474..1578    +  promoter       AmpR promoter: bla
   1579..2439    +  CDS            AmpR: β-lactamase; bla; confers resistance to ampicillin, carbenicillin, and related antibiotics
   2610..3198    +  rep_origin     ori: high-copy-number ColE1/pMB1/pBR322/pUC origin of replication
   3384..3523    -  misc_feature   bom: basis of mobility region from pBR322
   3625..3816    -  CDS            rop: Rop protein, which maintains plasmids at low copy number; rop
   3833..4213    +  CDS            YPB1_ECOLX: Protein predicted: Swiss-Prot protein existence level 4. From Escherichia coli.
   4455..5079    -  CDS            TcR (fragment): tetracycline efflux protein; tet; confers resistance to tetracycline
   5094..5115    -  protein_bind   CAP binding site: CAP binding activates transcription in the presence of cAMP. E. coli catabolite activator protein
   5128..6210    -  CDS            lacI: lac repressor; lacI; The lac repressor binds to the lac operator to inhibit transcription in E. coli. This inhibition can be relieved by adding lactose or isopropyl-β-D-thiogalactopyranoside (IPTG).
   6211..6288    -  promoter       lacI promoter: lacI
   6296..197     -  CDS            TcR (fragment) (across the origin): tetracycline efflux protein; tet; confers resistance to tetracycline
>Addgene plasmid #91817 | CPH3495 (pET151_Spt6 1247-1451 K1435A) | addgene full sequence | sequence record 181072 | Addgene NGS Result
ATGGTGCATGCAAGGAGATGGCGCCCAACAGTCCCCCGGCCACGGGGCCTGCCACCATACCCACGCCGAA
ACAAGCGCTCATGAGCCCGAAGTGGCGAGCCCGATCTTCCCCATCGGTGATGTCGGCGATATAGGCGCCA
GCAACCGCACCTGTGGCGCCGGTGATGCCGGCCACGATGCGTCCGGCGTAGAGGATCGAGATCTCGATCC
CGCGAAATTAATACGACTCACTATAGGGGAATTGTGAGCGGATAACAATTCCCCTCTAGAAATAATTTTG
TTTAACTTTAAGAAGGAGATATACATATGCATCATCACCATCACCATGGTAAGCCTATCCCTAACCCTCT
CCTCGGTCTCGATTCTACGGAAAACCTGTATTTTCAGGGAATTGATCCCTTCACCGCAAAGAGAACACAT
CGTGTTATCAATCATCCTTACTATTTCCCTTTCAACGGCAGACAGGCTGAGGATTACTTAAGGAGTAAAG
AACGTGGTGAATTCGTGATCAGACAGTCTAGCCGAGGTGATGACCACTTGGTTATCACCTGGAAATTGGA
TAAGGATTTGTTTCAACATATTGATATCCAAGAATTAGAAAAAGAAAATCCTTTGGCTTTAGGTAAAGTC
TTGATTGTCGACAATCAGAAATACAATGATTTAGACCAGATCATTGTAGAATATCTTCAAAACAAGGTAA
GGCTCTTGAATGAAATGACATCTAGTGAAAAATTCAAAAGCGGTACTAAGAAAGATGTGGTCAAGTTTAT
TGAAGACTACTCTAGAGTGAATCCAAATAAGTCTGTGTACTATTTCAGTTTGAACCACGATAACCCTGGT
TGGTTTTACTTGATGTTCAAGATTAACGCAAATAGCAAATTATACACATGGAATGTGAAATTAACGAACA
CTGGTTATTTCCTGGTAAACTACAATTATCCAAGTGTTATCCAGCTTTGTAATGGTTTTGCGACGCTTCT
AAAATCTAACAGTAGTAAGAATAGAATGAACAACTACCGTTAGTAGAAGGGCGAGCTCAGATCCGGCTGC
TAACAAAGCCCGAAAGGAAGCTGAGTTGGCTGCTGCCACCGCTGAGCAATAACTAGCATAACCCCTTGGG
GCCTCTAAACGGGTCTTGAGGGGTTTTTTGCTGAAAGGAGGAACTATATCCGGATATCCCGCAAGAGGCC
CGGCAGTACCGGCATAACCAAGCCTATGCCTACAGCATCCAGGGTGACGGTGCCGAGGATGACGATGAGC
GCATTGTTAGATTTCATACACGGTGCCTGACTGCGTTAGCAATTTAACTGTGATAAACTACCGCATTAAA
GCTAGCTTATCGATGATAAGCTGTCAAACATGAGAATTAATTCTTGAAGACGAAAGGGCCTCGTGATACG
CCTATTTTTATAGGTTAATGTCATGATAATAATGGTTTCTTAGACGTCAGGTGGCACTTTTCGGGGAAAT
GTGCGCGGAACCCCTATTTGTTTATTTTTCTAAATACATTCAAATATGTATCCGCTCATGAGACAATAAC
CCTGATAAATGCTTCAATAATATTGAAAAAGGAAGAGTATGAGTATTCAACATTTCCGTGTCGCCCTTAT
TCCCTTTTTTGCGGCATTTTGCCTTCCTGTTTTTGCTCACCCAGAAACGCTGGTGAAAGTAAAAGATGCT
GAAGATCAGTTGGGTGCACGAGTGGGTTACATCGAACTGGATCTCAACAGCGGTAAGATCCTTGAGAGTT
TTCGCCCCGAAGAACGTTTTCCAATGATGAGCACTTTTAAAGTTCTGCTATGTGGCGCGGTATTATCCCG
TGTTGACGCCGGGCAAGAGCAACTCGGTCGCCGCATACACTATTCTCAGAATGACTTGGTTGAGTACTCA
CCAGTCACAGAAAAGCATCTTACGGATGGCATGACAGTAAGAGAATTATGCAGTGCTGCCATAACCATGA
GTGATAACACTGCGGCCAACTTACTTCTGACAACGATCGGAGGACCGAAGGAGCTAACCGCTTTTTTGCA
CAACATGGGGGATCATGTAACTCGCCTTGATCGTTGGGAACCGGAGCTGAATGAAGCCATACCAAACGAC
GAGCGTGACACCACGATGCCTGCAGCAATGGCAACAACGTTGCGCAAACTATTAACTGGCGAACTACTTA
CTCTAGCTTCCCGGCAACAATTAATAGACTGGATGGAGGCGGATAAAGTTGCAGGACCACTTCTGCGCTC
GGCCCTTCCGGCTGGCTGGTTTATTGCTGATAAATCTGGAGCCGGTGAGCGTGGGTCTCGCGGTATCATT
GCAGCACTGGGGCCAGATGGTAAGCCCTCCCGTATCGTAGTTATCTACACGACGGGGAGTCAGGCAACTA
TGGATGAACGAAATAGACAGATCGCTGAGATAGGTGCCTCACTGATTAAGCATTGGTAACTGTCAGACCA
AGTTTACTCATATATACTTTAGATTGATTTAAAACTTCATTTTTAATTTAAAAGGATCTAGGTGAAGATC
CTTTTTGATAATCTCATGACCAAAATCCCTTAACGTGAGTTTTCGTTCCACTGAGCGTCAGACCCCGTAG
AAAAGATCAAAGGATCTTCTTGAGATCCTTTTTTTCTGCGCGTAATCTGCTGCTTGCAAACAAAAAAACC
ACCGCTACCAGCGGTGGTTTGTTTGCCGGATCAAGAGCTACCAACTCTTTTTCCGAAGGTAACTGGCTTC
AGCAGAGCGCAGATACCAAATACTGTCCTTCTAGTGTAGCCGTAGTTAGGCCACCACTTCAAGAACTCTG
TAGCACCGCCTACATACCTCGCTCTGCTAATCCTGTTACCAGTGGCTGCTGCCAGTGGCGATAAGTCGTG
TCTTACCGGGTTGGACTCAAGACGATAGTTACCGGATAAGGCGCAGCGGTCGGGCTGAACGGGGGGTTCG
TGCACACAGCCCAGCTTGGAGCGAACGACCTACACCGAACTGAGATACCTACAGCGTGAGCTATGAGAAA
GCGCCACGCTTCCCGAAGGGAGAAAGGCGGACAGGTATCCGGTAAGCGGCAGGGTCGGAACAGGAGAGCG
CACGAGGGAGCTTCCAGGGGGAAACGCCTGGTATCTTTATAGTCCTGTCGGGTTTCGCCACCTCTGACTT
GAGCGTCGATTTTTGTGATGCTCGTCAGGGGGGCGGAGCCTATGGAAAAACGCCAGCAACGCGGCCTTTT
TACGGTTCCTGGCCTTTTGCTGGCCTTTTGCTCACATGTTCTTTCCTGCGTTATCCCCTGATTCTGTGGA
TAACCGTATTACCGCCTTTGAGTGAGCTGATACCGCTCGCCGCAGCCGAACGACCGAGCGCAGCGAGTCA
GTGAGCGAGGAAGCGGAAGAGCGCCTGATGCGGTATTTTCTCCTTACGCATCTGTGCGGTATTTCACACC
GCAATGGTGCACTCTCAGTACAATCTGCTCTGATGCCGCATAGTTAAGCCAGTATACACTCCGCTATCGC
TACGTGACTGGGTCATGGCTGCGCCCCGACACCCGCCAACACCCGCTGACGCGCCCTGACGGGCTTGTCT
GCTCCCGGCATCCGCTTACAGACAAGCTGTGACCGTCTCCGGGAGCTGCATGTGTCAGAGGTTTTCACCG
TCATCACCGAAACGCGCGAGGCAGCTGCGGTAAAGCTCATCAGCGTGGTCGTGAAGCGATTCACAGATGT
CTGCCTGTTCATCCGCGTCCAGCTCGTTGAGTTTCTCCAGAAGCGTTAATGTCTGGCTTCTGATAAAGCG
GGCCATGTTAAGGGCGGTTTTTTCCTGTTTGGTCACTGATGCCTCCGTGTAAGGGGGATTTCTGTTCATG
GGGGTAATGATACCGATGAAACGAGAGAGGATGCTCACGATACGGGTTACTGATGATGAACATGCCCGGT
TACTGGAACGTTGTGAGGGTAAACAACTGGCGGTATGGATGCGGCGGGACCAGAGAAAAATCACTCAGGG
TCAATGCCAGCGCTTCGTTAATACAGATGTAGGTGTTCCACAGGGTAGCCAGCAGCATCCTGCGATGCAG
ATCCGGAACATAATGGTGCAGGGCGCTGACTTCCGCGTTTCCAGACTTTACGAAACACGGAAACCGAAGA
CCATTCATGTTGTTGCTCAGGTCGCAGACGTTTTGCAGCAGCAGTCGCTTCACGTTCGCTCGCGTATCGG
TGATTCATTCTGCTAACCAGTAAGGCAACCCCGCCAGCCTAGCCGGGTCCTCAACGACAGGAGCACGATC
ATGCGCACCCGTGGCCAGGACCCAACGCTGCCCGAGATGCGCCGCGTGCGGCTGCTGGAGATGGCGGACG
CGATGGATATGTTCTGCCAAGGGTTGGTTTGCGCATTCACAGTTCTCCGCAAGAATTGATTGGCTCCAAT
TCTTGGAGTGGTGAATCCGTTAGCGAGGTGCCGCCGGCTTCCATTCAGGTCGAGGTGGCCCGGCTCCATG
CACCGCGACGCAACGCGGGGAGGCAGACAAGGTATAGGGCGGCGCCTACAATCCATGCCAACCCGTTCCA
TGTGCTCGCCGAGGCGGCATAAATCGCCGTGACGATCAGCGGTCCAATGATCGAAGTTAGGCTGGTAAGA
GCCGCGAGCGATCCTTGAAGCTGTCCCTGATGGTCGTCATCTACCTGCCTGGACAGCATGGCCTGCAACG
CGGGCATCCCGATGCCGCCGGAAGCGAGAAGAATCATAATGGGGAAGGCCATCCAGCCTCGCGTCGCGAA
CGCCAGCAAGACGTAGCCCAGCGCGTCGGCCGCCATGCCGGCGATAATGGCCTGCTTCTCGCCGAAACGT
TTGGTGGCGGGACCAGTGACGAAGGCTTGAGCGAGGGCGTGCAAGATTCCGAATACCGCAAGCGACAGGC
CGATCATCGTCGCGCTCCAGCGAAAGCGGTCCTCGCCGAAAATGACCCAGAGCGCTGCCGGCACCTGTCC
TACGAGTTGCATGATAAAGAAGACAGTCATAAGTGCGGCGACGATAGTCATGCCCCGCGCCCACCGGAAG
GAGCTGACTGGGTTGAAGGCTCTCAAGGGCATCGGTCGAGATCCCGGTGCCTAATGAGTGAGCTAACTTA
CATTAATTGCGTTGCGCTCACTGCCCGCTTTCCAGTCGGGAAACCTGTCGTGCCAGCTGCATTAATGAAT
CGGCCAACGCGCGGGGAGAGGCGGTTTGCGTATTGGGCGCCAGGGTGGTTTTTCTTTTCACCAGTGAGAC
GGGCAACAGCTGATTGCCCTTCACCGCCTGGCCCTGAGAGAGTTGCAGCAAGCGGTCCACGCTGGTTTGC
CCCAGCAGGCGAAAATCCTGTTTGATGGTGGTTAACGGCGGGATATAACATGAGCTGTCTTCGGTATCGT
CGTATCCCACTACCGAGATATCCGCACCAACGCGCAGCCCGGACTCGGTAATGGCGCGCATTGCGCCCAG
CGCCATCTGATCGTTGGCAACCAGCATCGCAGTGGGAACGATGCCCTCATTCAGCATTTGCATGGTTTGT
TGAAAACCGGACATGGCACTCCAGTCGCCTTCCCGTTCCGCTATCGGCTGAATTTGATTGCGAGTGAGAT
ATTTATGCCAGCCAGCCAGACGCAGACGCGCCGAGACAGAACTTAATGGGCCCGCTAACAGCGCGATTTG
CTGGTGACCCAATGCGACCAGATGCTCCACGCCCAGTCGCGTACCGTCTTCATGGGAGAAAATAATACTG
TTGATGGGTGTCTGGTCAGAGACATCAAGAAATAACGCCGGAACATTAGTGCAGGCAGCTTCCACAGCAA
TGGCATCCTGGTCATCCAGCGGATAGTTAATGATCAGCCCACTGACGCGTTGCGCGAGAAGATTGTGCAC
CGCCGCTTTACAGGCTTCGACGCCGCTTCGTTCTACCATCGACACCACCACGCTGGCACCCAGTTGATCG
GCGCGAGATTTAATCGCCGCGACAATTTGCGACGGCGCGTGCAGGGCCAGACTGGAGGTGGCAACGCCAA
TCAGCAACGACTGTTTGCCCGCCAGTTGTTGTGCCACGCGGTTGGGAATGTAATTCAGCTCCGCCATCGC
CGCTTCCACTTTTTCCCGCGTTTTCGCAGAAACGTGGCTGGCCTGGTTCACCACGCGGGAAACGGTCTGA
TAAGAGACACCGGCATACTCTGCGACATCGTATAACGTTACTGGTTTCACATTCACCACCCTGAATTGAC
TCTCTTCCGGGCGCTATCATGCCATACCGCGAAAGGTTTTGCGCCATTCGATGGTGTCCGGGATCTCGAC
GCTCTCCCTTATGCGACTCCTGCATTAGGAAGCAGCCCAGTAGTAGGTTGAGGCCGTTGAGCACCGCCGC
CGCAAGGA
